>Addgene plasmid #66750 | pGL3-B-838;+80pCalb2 | addgene full sequence | sequence record 123776 | Addgene assembled sequence
GGTACCGAGCTCTTACGCGTGCTAGCACATTCCCACGATGTCCCTAGGTGGGCGTGGTTAAGACCTGGTA
CGGGTTGATCTAGTTCTGCCACCCCCTGGCCAAATGTCTAAAAGCCCCCCAGAGCATGGCCAGCGTGAGG
CAGGTACCAGGGGTGGAGGGAGGCTCCGAGGGGACGGATATACGAAGACCCAAACAGACAGTGGAAGCCC
CCCACCCCCACCCCACACCACTTCCATCGGAATCCTCCCGGGGCACTGCTGATTCCAGCTGCTCCCCACT
AAAGCCTTGAGAACTCTTGGCTGCTCTGAAAGACTGAGCCCCATGAAGGAGCCACGTGCGGCGTGGAAAG
AGTGCTGAGTTCAAATTGTAGCCCTGCCACTAATTTGCTGGGCCAGTCACTTAATCATCTGAAGTCACAA
GTACCTCATCAGAAAAGTGGTCCCAGCTCTTCCTGCTGTGGAAGGATCAGAAGAGAGGAGGCACGACAGA
GACCTAGTGAACTCCGAAGCCCGAGTGCTAAATATTTGTCAAGTTTGTGTTAGTATTACTATTAGTGTTG
TTACTGCTGTTATTATTATTGCTACTGCCAGCAATAATAAGTGGTGGATGTACTCAAGACGGTCGGGAGG
GAAGGCAAGGGCAGCCTCTCCCTCATTTTCACCGAAAATCCTCCGGGTGTCCCTGGCCCCGCGCCGAGGG
GTCTCAGCGCAGAGGTAAGGGCCCTCTAGGAGTCCGGGCCGAGCCTCTCGCGCCGCCGCCCCCGCCGCGC
CGCGCCCCGGTCGGATTCCCTGAGCGCGCGCGCCCCCTTCTGGCGGCCGGGCGCAGGCGCAGGCTCCAGA
GCGTATATAAGGGCAGCGTGGCGCACAACCCCAGCGCGAGTGCCAGAGCCCAGCCGGCGCGGAGCGGGAG
CGGTGCAGGCTGAGGTCTCCGAGCGGCTCGCCATGGAAGACGCCAAAAACATAAAGAAAGGCCCGGCGCC
ATTCTATCCGCTGGAAGATGGAACCGCTGGAGAGCAACTGCATAAGGCTATGAAGAGATACGCCCTGGTT
CCTGGAACAATTGCTTTTACAGATGCACATATCGAGGTGGACATCACTTACGCTGAGTACTTCGAAATGT
CCGTTCGGTTGGCAGAAGCTATGAAACGATATGGGCTGAATACAAATCACAGAATCGTCGTATGCAGTGA
AAACTCTCTTCAATTCTTTATGCCGGTGTTGGGCGCGTTATTTATCGGAGTTGCAGTTGCGCCCGCGAAC
GACATTTATAATGAACGTGAATTGCTCAACAGTATGGGCATTTCGCAGCCTACCGTGGTGTTCGTTTCCA
AAAAGGGGTTGCAAAAAATTTTGAACGTGCAAAAAAAGCTCCCAATCATCCAAAAAATTATTATCATGGA
TTCTAAAACGGATTACCAGGGATTTCAGTCGATGTACACGTTCGTCACATCTCATCTACCTCCCGGTTTT
AATGAATACGATTTTGTGCCAGAGTCCTTCGATAGGGACAAGACAATTGCACTGATCATGAACTCCTCTG
GATCTACTGGTCTGCCTAAAGGTGTCGCTCTGCCTCATAGAACTGCCTGCGTGAGATTCTCGCATGCCAG
AGATCCTATTTTTGGCAATCAAATCATTCCGGATACTGCGATTTTAAGTGTTGTTCCATTCCATCACGGT
TTTGGAATGTTTACTACACTCGGATATTTGATATGTGGATTTCGAGTCGTCTTAATGTATAGATTTGAAG
AAGAGCTGTTTCTGAGGAGCCTTCAGGATTACAAGATTCAAAGTGCGCTGCTGGTGCCAACCCTATTCTC
CTTCTTCGCCAAAAGCACTCTGATTGACAAATACGATTTATCTAATTTACACGAAATTGCTTCTGGTGGC
GCTCCCCTCTCTAAGGAAGTCGGGGAAGCGGTTGCCAAGAGGTTCCATCTGCCAGGTATCAGGCAAGGAT
ATGGGCTCACTGAGACTACATCAGCTATTCTGATTACACCCGAGGGGGATGATAAACCGGGCGCGGTCGG
TAAAGTTGTTCCATTTTTTGAAGCGAAGGTTGTGGATCTGGATACCGGGAAAACGCTGGGCGTTAATCAA
AGAGGCGAACTGTGTGTGAGAGGTCCTATGATTATGTCCGGTTATGTAAACAATCCGGAAGCGACCAACG
CCTTGATTGACAAGGATGGATGGCTACATTCTGGAGACATAGCTTACTGGGACGAAGACGAACACTTCTT
CATCGTTGACCGCCTGAAGTCTCTGATTAAGTACAAAGGCTATCAGGTGGCTCCCGCTGAATTGGAATCC
ATCTTGCTCCAACACCCCAACATCTTCGACGCAGGTGTCGCAGGTCTTCCCGACGATGACGCCGGTGAAC
TTCCCGCCGCCGTTGTTGTTTTGGAGCACGGAAAGACGATGACGGAAAAAGAGATCGTGGATTACGTCGC
CAGTCAAGTAACAACCGCGAAAAAGTTGCGCGGAGGAGTTGTGTTTGTGGACGAAGTACCGAAAGGTCTT
ACCGGAAAACTCGACGCAAGAAAAATCAGAGAGATCCTCATAAAGGCCAAGAAGGGCGGAAAGATCGCCG
TGTAATTCTAGAGTCGGGGCGGCCGGCCGCTTCGAGCAGACATGATAAGATACATTGATGAGTTTGGACA
AACCACAACTAGAATGCAGTGAAAAAAATGCTTTATTTGTGAAATTTGTGATGCTATTGCTTTATTTGTA
ACCATTATAAGCTGCAATAAACAAGTTAACAACAACAATTGCATTCATTTTATGTTTCAGGTTCAGGGGG
AGGTGTGGGAGGTTTTTTAAAGCAAGTAAAACCTCTACAAATGTGGTAAAATCGATAAGGATCCGTCGAC
CGATGCCCTTGAGAGCCTTCAACCCAGTCAGCTCCTTCCGGTGGGCGCGGGGCATGACTATCGTCGCCGC
ACTTATGACTGTCTTCTTTATCATGCAACTCGTAGGACAGGTGCCGGCAGCGCTCTTCCGCTTCCTCGCT
CACTGACTCGCTGCGCTCGGTCGTTCGGCTGCGGCGAGCGGTATCAGCTCACTCAAAGGCGGTAATACGG
TTATCCACAGAATCAGGGGATAACGCAGGAAAGAACATGTGAGCAAAAGGCCAGCAAAAGGCCAGGAACC
GTAAAAAGGCCGCGTTGCTGGCGTTTTTCCATAGGCTCCGCCCCCCTGACGAGCATCACAAAAATCGACG
CTCAAGTCAGAGGTGGCGAAACCCGACAGGACTATAAAGATACCAGGCGTTTCCCCCTGGAAGCTCCCTC
GTGCGCTCTCCTGTTCCGACCCTGCCGCTTACCGGATACCTGTCCGCCTTTCTCCCTTCGGGAAGCGTGG
CGCTTTCTCAATGCTCACGCTGTAGGTATCTCAGTTCGGTGTAGGTCGTTCGCTCCAAGCTGGGCTGTGT
GCACGAACCCCCCGTTCAGCCCGACCGCTGCGCCTTATCCGGTAACTATCGTCTTGAGTCCAACCCGGTA
AGACACGACTTATCGCCACTGGCAGCAGCCACTGGTAACAGGATTAGCAGAGCGAGGTATGTAGGCGGTG
CTACAGAGTTCTTGAAGTGGTGGCCTAACTACGGCTACACTAGAAGGACAGTATTTGGTATCTGCGCTCT
GCTGAAGCCAGTTACCTTCGGAAAAAGAGTTGGTAGCTCTTGATCCGGCAAACAAACCACCGCTGGTAGC
GGTGGTTTTTTTGTTTGCAAGCAGCAGATTACGCGCAGAAAAAAAGGATCTCAAGAAGATCCTTTGATCT
TTTCTACGGGGTCTGACGCTCAGTGGAACGAAAACTCACGTTAAGGGATTTTGGTCATGAGATTATCAAA
AAGGATCTTCACCTAGATCCTTTTAAATTAAAAATGAAGTTTTAAATCAATCTAAAGTATATATGAGTAA
ACTTGGTCTGACAGTTACCAATGCTTAATCAGTGAGGCACCTATCTCAGCGATCTGTCTATTTCGTTCAT
CCATAGTTGCCTGACTCCCCGTCGTGTAGATAACTACGATACGGGAGGGCTTACCATCTGGCCCCAGTGC
TGCAATGATACCGCGAGACCCACGCTCACCGGCTCCAGATTTATCAGCAATAAACCAGCCAGCCGGAAGG
GCCGAGCGCAGAAGTGGTCCTGCAACTTTATCCGCCTCCATCCAGTCTATTAATTGTTGCCGGGAAGCTA
GAGTAAGTAGTTCGCCAGTTAATAGTTTGCGCAACGTTGTTGCCATTGCTACAGGCATCGTGGTGTCACG
CTCGTCGTTTGGTATGGCTTCATTCAGCTCCGGTTCCCAACGATCAAGGCGAGTTACATGATCCCCCATG
TTGTGCAAAAAAGCGGTTAGCTCCTTCGGTCCTCCGATCGTTGTCAGAAGTAAGTTGGCCGCAGTGTTAT
CACTCATGGTTATGGCAGCACTGCATAATTCTCTTACTGTCATGCCATCCGTAAGATGCTTTTCTGTGAC
TGGTGAGTACTCAACCAAGTCATTCTGAGAATAGTGTATGCGGCGACCGAGTTGCTCTTGCCCGGCGTCA
ATACGGGATAATACCGCGCCACATAGCAGAACTTTAAAAGTGCTCATCATTGGAAAACGTTCTTCGGGGC
GAAAACTCTCAAGGATCTTACCGCTGTTGAGATCCAGTTCGATGTAACCCACTCGTGCACCCAACTGATC
TTCAGCATCTTTTACTTTCACCAGCGTTTCTGGGTGAGCAAAAACAGGAAGGCAAAATGCCGCAAAAAAG
GGAATAAGGGCGACACGGAAATGTTGAATACTCATACTCTTCCTTTTTCAATATTATTGAAGCATTTATC
AGGGTTATTGTCTCATGAGCGGATACATATTTGAATGTATTTAGAAAAATAAACAAATAGGGGTTCCGCG
CACATTTCCCCGAAAAGTGCCACCTG
[124 nt withheld, positions 4927-5050]
C
[91 nt withheld, positions 5052-5142]
A
[49 nt withheld, positions 5144-5192]
CCTTTGACGTTGGAGTCCACGTTCTTT
[37 nt withheld, positions 5220-5256]
ACCCTATCTCGGTCTATTCTTTTGATTTATAAGGGATTTTGCCGATTTCGGCCTATTGGTTAAAAAATGA
GCTGATTTAACAAAAATTTAACGCGAATTTTAACAAAATATTAACGTTTACAATTTCCCATTCGCCATTC
AGGCTGCGCAACTGTTGGGAAGGGCGATCGGTGCGGGCCTCTTCGCTATTACGCCAGCCCAAGCTACCAT
GATAAGTAAGTAATATTAAGGTACGGGAGGTACTTGGAGCGGCCGCAATAAAATATCTTTATTTTCATTA
CATCTGTGTGTTGGTTTTTTGTGTGAATCGATAGTACTAACATACGCTCTCCATCAAAACAAAACGAAAC
AAAACAAACTAGCAAAATAGGCTGTCCCCAGTGCAAGTGCAGGTGCCAGAACATTTCTCTATCGATA
Features (pLannotate 1.2.2; 11 found; start..end, strand, type, name):
    943..2595    +  CDS            luciferase: firefly luciferase; luc+; enhanced luc+ version of the luciferase gene
   2636..2757    -  polyA_signal   SV40 poly(A) signal: SV40 polyadenylation signal
   2780..2848    -  CDS            large T antigen (fragment): large T antigen from SV40 (simian virus 40)
   2864..2996    +  CDS            TcR (fragment): tetracycline efflux protein; tet; confers resistance to tetracycline
   3176..3764    -  rep_origin     ori: high-copy-number ColE1/pMB1/pBR322/pUC origin of replication
   3935..4795    -  CDS            AmpR: β-lactamase; bla; confers resistance to ampicillin, carbenicillin, and related antibiotics
   4796..4900    -  promoter       AmpR promoter: bla
   4927..5382    +  rep_origin     f1 ori (sequence partly withheld): f1 bacteriophage origin of replication; arrow indicates direction of (+) strand synthesis
   5387..5454    -  CDS            lacZα (fragment): LacZα fragment of β-galactosidase; lacZ fragment
   5513..5561    +  polyA_signal   poly(A) signal: synthetic polyadenylation signal
   5575..5666    +  misc_feature   pause site: RNA polymerase II transcriptional pause signal from the human α2 globin gene
