[The description below was written by a language model from this plasmid's Addgene catalogue record and pLannotate feature annotations shown in this document.]
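Description:
pGL3-B-838;+80pCalb2 is a firefly luciferase reporter plasmid built on the promoterless pGL3-Basic backbone, intended for transient transfection into mammalian cells. It carries a 918 bp fragment of the human CALB2 (calbindin 2, calretinin) gene spanning positions -838 to +80, in wild-type form, inserted between the NheI and NcoI sites immediately upstream of the luc+ coding sequence. Because pGL3-Basic has no eukaryotic promoter or enhancer of its own, luciferase output depends on the transcriptional activity of the cloned CALB2 fragment. The feature table does not annotate the promoter insert itself, but the unannotated region preceding the luciferase CDS is consistent in size with it, and the assembled sequence length of 5,673 nt is close to what the backbone plus insert would give.

Downstream of luc+ lies the SV40 late polyadenylation signal for transcript processing. Upstream of the cloning region, a synthetic poly(A) signal and an RNA polymerase II transcriptional pause site from the human α2 globin gene suppress read-through from cryptic vector transcription, lowering background signal. In bacteria the plasmid is maintained at high copy through a ColE1/pUC-type origin and selected with ampicillin via the β-lactamase gene and its own promoter. An f1 origin allows single-stranded DNA production. The short large T antigen, TcR and lacZα fragments detected are non-functional remnants of backbone construction.

The construct serves as the wild-type reference for mapping cis-acting elements and trans-acting factors that control calretinin expression, work the associated record places in mesothelioma cells, typically by comparison with truncated or mutated promoter variants.
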