Addgene plasmid #66750: pGL3-B-838;+80pCalb2
Purpose: luciferase reporter for Calb2 promoter (-838 to +80, WT)
Depositing lab: Emanuela Felley-Bosco & Rolf Stahel. Depositing organization: Zurich University Hospital. Publication: Identification of cis- and trans-acting elements regulating calretinin expression in mesothelioma cells. Kresoja-Rakic J, Kapaklikaya E, Ziltener G, Dalcher D, Santoro R, Christensen BC, Johnson KC, Schwaller B, Weder W, Stahel RA, Felley-Bosco E. Oncotarget. 2016 Feb 1. doi: 10.18632/oncotarget.7114. PubMed 26848772.
Backbone
  Vector backbone: pGL3 basic
  Backbone manufacturer: Promega
  Backbone size w/o insert (bp): 4818
  Vector type: Mammalian Expression, Luciferase
Growth in bacteria
  Bacterial resistance: Ampicillin, 100 μg/mL
  Growth temperature: 37°C
  Growth strain: DH5alpha
  Copy number: High Copy
Gene/Insert
  Gene/Insert name: Calb2 promoter (-838bp +80) (alt name: calbindin 2)
  Species: H. sapiens (human)
  Insert size (bp): 918
  GenBank ID: 794
  Entrez Gene: CALB2 (a.k.a. CAB29, CAL2, CR)
  Promoter: Calb2
  Tag / fusion protein: luciferase (C terminal on backbone)
  Cloning method: Restriction Enzyme; 5′ cloning site NheI (not destroyed); 3′ cloning site NcoI (not destroyed)
  Sequencing primers: 5′ REVprimer3; 3′ GLprimer2
Terms and licenses: Academic/Nonprofit Terms; Industry Terms: Not Available to Industry
How to cite: pGL3-B-838;+80pCalb2 was a gift from Emanuela Felley-Bosco & Rolf Stahel (Addgene plasmid # 66750 ; http://n2t.net/addgene:66750 ; RRID:Addgene_66750)
