>Addgene plasmid #66750 | pGL3-B-838;+80pCalb2 | addgene partial sequence | sequence record 117481 | RVprimer3 5'-CTAGCAAAATAGGCTGTCCC-3'
TTTCTCTATCGATAGGTACCGAGCTCTTACGCGTGCTAGCACATTCCCACGATGTCCCTAGGTGGGCGTG
GTTAAGACCTGGTACGGGTTGATCTAGTTCTGCCACCCCCTGGCCAAATGTCTAAAAGCCCCCCAGAGCA
TGGCCAGCGTGAGGCAGGTACCAGGGGTGGAGGGAGGCTCCGAGGGGACGGATATACGAAGACCCAAACA
GACAGTGGAAGCCCCCCACCCCCACCCCACACCACTTCCATCGGAATCCTCCCGGGGCACTGCTGATTCC
AGCTGCTCCCCACTAAAGCCTTGAGAACTCTTGGCTGCTCTGAAAGACTGAGCCCCATGAAGGAGCCACG
TGCGGCGTGGAAAGAGTGCTGAGTTCAAATTGTAGCCCTGCCACTAATTTGCTGGGCCAGTCACTTAATC
ATCTGAAGTCACAAGTACCTCATCAGAAAAGTGGTCCCAGCTCTTCCTGCTGTGGAAGGATCAGAAGAGA
GGAGGCACGACAGAGACCTAGTGAACTCCGAAGCCCGAGTGCTAAATATTTGTCAAGTTTGTGTTAGTAT
TACTATTAGTGTTGTTACTGCTGTTATTATTATTGCTACTGCCAGCAATAATAAGTGGTGGATGTACTCA
AGACGGTCGGGAGGGAAGGCAAGGGCAGCCTCTCCCTCATTTTCACCGAAAATCCTCCGGGTGTCCCTGG
CCCCGCGCCGAGGGGTCTCAGCGCAGAGGTAAGGGCCCTCTAGGAGTCCGGGCCGAGCCTCTCGCGCCGC
CGCCCCCGCCGCGCCGCGCCCCGGTCGGATTCCCTGAGCGCGCGCGCCCCCTTCTGGCGGCCGGGCGCAG
GCGCAGGCTCCAGAGCGTATATAAGGGCAGCGTGGCGCACAACCCCAGCGCG
