>Addgene plasmid #66750 | pGL3-B-838;+80pCalb2 | addgene partial sequence | sequence record 123775 | LucNRev 5'-CCTTATGCAGTTGCTCTCC-3'
GGCGCCGGGCCTTTCTTTATGTTTTTGGCGTCTTCCATGGCGAGCCGCTCGGAGACCTCAGCCTGCACCG
CTCCCGCTCCGCGCCGGCTGGGCTCTGGCACTCGCGCTGGGGTTGTGCGCCACGCTGCCCTTATATACGC
TCTGGAGCCTGCGCCTGCGCCCGGCCGCCAGAAGGGGGCGCGCGCGCTCAGGGAATCCGACCGGGGCGCG
GCGCGGCGGGGGCGGCGGCGCGAGAGGCTCGGCCCGGACTCCTAGAGGGCCCTTACCTCTGCGCTGAGAC
CCCTCGGCGCGGGGCCAGGGACACCCGGAGGATTTTCGGTGAAAATGAGGGAGAGGCTGCCCTTGCCTTC
CCTCCCGACCGTCTTGAGTACATCCACCACTTATTATTGCTGGCAGTAGCAATAATAATAACAGCAGTAA
CAACACTAATAGTAATACTAACACAAACTTGACAAATATTTAGCACTCGGGCTTCGGAGTTCACTAGGTC
TCTGTCGTGCCTCCTCTCTTCTGATCCTTCCACAGCAGGAAGAGCTGGGACCACTTTTCTGATGAGGTAC
TTGTGACTTCAGATGATTAAGTGACTGGCCCAGCAAATTAGTGGCAGGGCTACAATTTGAACTCAGCACT
CTTTCCACGCCGCACGT
