>Addgene plasmid #66750 | pGL3-B-838;+80pCalb2 | addgene partial sequence | sequence record 128577 | Ppyralis-luc-R 5'-CAGCCCATATCGTTTCATAGCTTCT-3'
TCAGCGTAAGTGATGTCCACCTCGATATGTGCATCTGTAAAAGCAATTGTTCCAGGAACCAGGGCGTATC
TCTTCATAGCCTTATGCAGTTGCTCTCCAGCGGTTCCATCTTCCAGCGGATAGAATGGCGCCGGGCCTTT
CTTTATGTTTTTGGCGTCTTCCATGGCGAGCCGCTCGGAGACCTCAGCCTGCACCGCTCCCGCTCCGCGC
CGGCTGGGCTCTGGCACTCGCGCTGGGGTTGTGCGCCACGCTGCCCTTATATACGCTCTGGAGCCTGCGC
CTGCGCCCGGCCGCCAGAAGGGGGCGCGCGCGCTCAGGGAATCCGACCGGGGCGCGGCGCGGCGGGGGCG
GCGGCGCGAGAGGCTCGGCCCGGACTCCTAGAGGGCCCTTACCTCTGCGCTGAGACCCCTCGGCGCGGGG
CCAGGGACACCCGGAGGATTTTCGGTGAAAATGAGGGAGAGGCTGCCCTTGCCTTCCCTCCCGACCGTCT
TGAGTACATCCACCACTTATTATTGCTGGCAGTAGCAATAATAATAACAGCAGTAACAACACTAATAGTA
ATACTAACACAAACTTGACAAATATTTAGCACTCGGGCTTCGGAGTTCACTAGGTCTCTGTCGTGCCTCC
TCTCTTCTGATCCTTCCACAGCAGGAAGAGCTGGGACCACTTTTCTGATGAGGTACTTGTGACTTCAGAT
GATTAAGTGACTGGCCCAGCAAATTAGTGGCAGGGCTACAATTTGAACTCAGCACTCTTTCCACGCCGCA
CGTGGCTCCTTCATGGGGCTCAGTCTTTCAGAGCAGCCAAGAGTTCTCAAGGCTTTAGTGGGGAGCAGCT
GGAATCAGCAGTGCCCCGGGAGGATTCCGATG
